Addgene plasmid #57773: miniSOG-Mito-7
Purpose: Localization: Mitochondria, Excitation: 448 / 473, Emission: 500 / 528
Depositing lab: Michael Davidson. Depositing organization: Florida State University, Tallahassee. Publication: A genetically encoded tag for correlated light and electron microscopy of intact cells, tissues, and organisms. Shu X, Lev-Ram V, Deerinck TJ, Qi Y, Ramko EB, Davidson MW, Jin Y, Ellisman MH, Tsien RY. PLoS Biol. 2011 Apr;9(4):e1001041. doi: 10.1371/journal.pbio.1001041. Epub 2011 Apr 5. PubMed 21483721.
Backbone
  Vector backbone: miniSOG
  Backbone size w/o insert (bp): 4750
  Vector type: Mammalian Expression
  Selectable markers: Neomycin (select with G418)
Growth in bacteria
  Bacterial resistance: Kanamycin, 50 μg/mL
  Growth temperature: 37°C
  Growth strain: DH5alpha
  Copy number: High Copy
Gene/Insert
  Gene/Insert name: Mito (alt name: NM_004074.2)
  Species: H. sapiens (human)
  Entrez Gene: COX8A (a.k.a. COX, COX8, COX8-2, COX8L, MC4DN15, VIII, VIII-L)
  Promoter: CMV
  Tag / fusion protein: miniSOG
  Cloning method: Unknown
  Sequencing primers: 5′ CMV-F; 3′ SV40pA-R
Terms and licenses: Academic/Nonprofit Terms; Industry Terms
Depositor comments: . Excitation = 448 / 473; Emission = 500 / 528
How to cite: miniSOG-Mito-7 was a gift from Michael Davidson (Addgene plasmid # 57773 ; http://n2t.net/addgene:57773 ; RRID:Addgene_57773)
