[The description below was written by a language model from this plasmid's Addgene catalogue record and pLannotate feature annotations shown in this document.]
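Description:
miniSOG-Mito-7 is a mammalian expression plasmid that targets the small flavoprotein tag miniSOG to mitochondria. It is built on a miniSOG-containing backbone with the layout of an N1-type fluorescent protein vector. A high-copy ColE1/pUC origin maintains it in E. coli, and an f1 origin is also present. A single Tn5 aminoglycoside phosphotransferase (NeoR/KanR) gene serves both hosts: the bacterial bla promoter drives it for kanamycin selection, and the adjacent SV40 enhancer/early promoter drives it for G418 selection of transfected mammalian cells, with an HSV TK polyadenylation signal downstream. The short ble, SV40 large T antigen and bGH poly(A) fragments in the annotation look like partial matches to flanking backbone sequence, not functional elements. The sequenced record is 4,359 nt, which is shorter than the 4,750 bp backbone size listed in the catalogue, and the record does not explain the difference.

The expression cassette uses the human CMV immediate-early enhancer and promoter to drive the mitochondrial presequence of human cytochrome c oxidase subunit VIII (COX8A). A short linker region separates this presequence from the downstream miniSOG coding sequence, and the transcript ends at an SV40 poly(A) signal. The presequence directs import of the fusion into mitochondria, so miniSOG is the C-terminal partner. miniSOG is derived from an Arabidopsis thaliana protein and needs a flavin cofactor to fluoresce. The recorded excitation peaks are 448 and 473 nm, and the emission peaks are 500 and 528 nm. The associated publication describes miniSOG as a genetically encoded tag for correlated light and electron microscopy, so this construct serves as a mitochondrial localization marker for that kind of imaging in mammalian cells.
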