Features (pLannotate 1.2.2; 14 found; start..end, strand, type, name):
     56..359     +  enhancer       CMV enhancer: human cytomegalovirus immediate early enhancer
    360..563     +  promoter       CMV promoter: human cytomegalovirus (CMV) immediate early promoter
    592..666     +  CDS            COX8 presequence: mitochondrial presequence of human cytochrome c oxidase subunit VIII (Rizutto et al., 1989)
    700..1017    +  CDS            miniSOG: miniSOG is a basic (constitutively fluorescent) cyan fluorescent protein published in 2011, derived from Arabidopsis thaliana. It requires the cofactor flavin for fluorescence.
   1036..1119    +  CDS            large T antigen (fragment): large T antigen from SV40 (simian virus 40)
   1142..1263    +  polyA_signal   SV40 poly(A) signal: SV40 polyadenylation signal
   1297..1725    -  rep_origin     f1 ori (sequence partly withheld): f1 bacteriophage origin of replication; arrow indicates direction of (+) strand synthesis
   1752..1856    +  promoter       AmpR promoter: bla
   1858..2215    +  promoter       SV40 promoter: SV40 enhancer and early promoter
   2250..3044    +  CDS            NeoR/KanR: aminoglycoside phosphotransferase from Tn5; aph(3')-II (or nptII); confers resistance to neomycin, kanamycin, and G418 (Geneticin®)
   3065..3217    +  CDS            ble (fragment): BLE_KLEPN - Experimental evidence at protein level: Swiss-Prot protein existence level 1. Binding protein with a strong affinity to the bleomycin family of antibiotics. Binds to CL990; an antimitotic-antibiotic compound. From Klebsiella pneumoniae.
   3276..3323    +  polyA_signal   HSV TK poly(A) signal: herpes simplex virus thymidine kinase polyadenylation signal (Cole and Stacy, 1985)
   3414..3430    -  polyA_signal   bGH poly(A) signal (fragment): bovine growth hormone polyadenylation signal
   3652..4240    +  rep_origin     ori: high-copy-number ColE1/pMB1/pBR322/pUC origin of replication
>Addgene plasmid #57773 | miniSOG-Mito-7 | addgene full sequence | sequence record 254844 | Addgene NGS Result
ATTAATAGTAATCAATTACGGGGTCATTAGTTCATAGCCCATATATGGAGTTCCGCGTTACATAACTTAC
GGTAAATGGCCCGCCTGGCTGACCGCCCAACGACCCCCGCCCATTGACGTCAATAATGACGTATGTTCCC
ATAGTAACGCCAATAGGGACTTTCCATTGACGTCAATGGGTGGAGTATTTACGGTAAACTGCCCACTTGG
CAGTACATCAAGTGTATCATATGCCAAGTACGCCCCCTATTGACGTCAATGACGGTAAATGGCCCGCCTG
GCATTATGCCCAGTACATGACCTTATGGGACTTTCCTACTTGGCAGTACATCTACGTATTAGTCATCGCT
ATTACCATGGTGATGCGGTTTTGGCAGTACATCAATGGGCGTGGATAGCGGTTTGACTCACGGGGATTTC
CAAGTCTCCACCCCATTGACGTCAATGGGAGTTTGTTTTGGCACCAAAATCAACGGGACTTTCCAAAATG
TCGTAACAACTCCGCCCCATTGACGCAAATGGGCGGTAGGCGTGTACGGTGGGAGGTCTATATAAGCAGA
GCTGGTTTAGTGAACCGTCAGATCCGCTAGCATGTCCGTCCTGACGCCGCTGCTGCTGCGGGGCTTGACA
GGCTCGGCCCGGCGGCTCCCAGTGCCGCGCGCCAAGATCCATTCGTTGGGGGATCCACCGGTCGCCACCA
TGGAGAAAAGTTTCGTGATAACTGATCCACGGCTGCCAGACAATCCCATCATCTTCGCATCCGATGGCTT
CCTGGAGCTGACCGAGTATTCCAGAGAGGAGATCCTGGGCCGCAATGGCCGCTTTCTGCAGGGACCAGAG
ACAGACCAGGCCACAGTGCAGAAGATTCGCGATGCCATTAGAGATCAGCGCGAGATTACCGTGCAGCTGA
TAAACTACACAAAAAGCGGGAAGAAATTCTGGAACCTCCTGCACCTCCAGCCCATGAGGGACCAGAAGGG
TGAGCTCCAGTATTTCATCGGAGTGCAGCTGGATGGATAAGCGGCCGCGACTCTAGATCATAATCAGCCA
TACCACATTTGTAGAGGTTTTACTTGCTTTAAAAAACCTCCCACACCTCCCCCTGAACCTGAAACATAAA
ATGAATGCAATTGTTGTTGTTAACTTGTTTATTGCAGCTTATAATGGTTACAAATAAAGCAATAGCATCA
CAAATTTCACAAATAAAGCATTTTTTTCACTGCATTCTAGTTGTGGTTTGTCCAAACTCATCAATGTATC
TTAAGGCGTAAATTGTAAGCGTTAATATTTTGTTAAAATTCGCGTTAAATTTTTGTTAAATCAGCTCATT
TTTTAACCAATAGGCCGAAATCGGCAAAATCCCTTATAAATCAAAAGAATAGACCGAGATAGGGT
[37 nt withheld, positions 1396-1432]
AAAGAACGTGGACTCCAACGTCAAAGG
[49 nt withheld, positions 1460-1508]
T
[91 nt withheld, positions 1510-1600]
G
[124 nt withheld, positions 1602-1725]
CAGGTGGCACTTTTCGGGGAAATGTGCGCGGAACCCCTATTTGTTTATTTTTCTAAATACATTCAAATAT
GTATCCGCTCATGAGACAATAACCCTGATAAATGCTTCAATAATATTGAAAAAGGAAGAGTCCTGAGGCG
GAAAGAACCAGCTGTGGAATGTGTGTCAGTTAGGGTGTGGAAAGTCCCCAGGCTCCCCAGCAGGCAGAAG
TATGCAAAGCATGCATCTCAATTAGTCAGCAACCAGGTGTGGAAAGTCCCCAGGCTCCCCAGCAGGCAGA
AGTATGCAAAGCATGCATCTCAATTAGTCAGCAACCATAGTCCCGCCCCTAACTCCGCCCATCCCGCCCC
TAACTCCGCCCAGTTCCGCCCATTCTCCGCCCCATGGCTGACTAATTTTTTTTATTTATGCAGAGGCCGA
GGCCGCCTCGGCCTCTGAGCTATTCCAGAAGTAGTGAGGAGGCTTTTTTGGAGGCCTAGGCTTTTGCAAA
GATCGATCAAGAGACAGGATGAGGATCGTTTCGCATGATTGAACAAGATGGATTGCACGCAGGTTCTCCG
GCCGCTTGGGTGGAGAGGCTATTCGGCTATGACTGGGCACAACAGACAATCGGCTGCTCTGATGCCGCCG
TGTTCCGGCTGTCAGCGCAGGGGCGCCCGGTTCTTTTTGTCAAGACCGACCTGTCCGGTGCCCTGAATGA
ACTGCAAGACGAGGCAGCGCGGCTATCGTGGCTGGCCACGACGGGCGTTCCTTGCGCAGCTGTGCTCGAC
GTTGTCACTGAAGCGGGAAGGGACTGGCTGCTATTGGGCGAAGTGCCGGGGCAGGATCTCCTGTCATCTC
ACCTTGCTCCTGCCGAGAAAGTATCCATCATGGCTGATGCAATGCGGCGGCTGCATACGCTTGATCCGGC
TACCTGCCCATTCGACCACCAAGCGAAACATCGCATCGAGCGAGCACGTACTCGGATGGAAGCCGGTCTT
GTCGATCAGGATGATCTGGACGAAGAGCATCAGGGGCTCGCGCCAGCCGAACTGTTCGCCAGGCTCAAGG
CGAGCATGCCCGACGGCGAGGATCTCGTCGTGACCCATGGCGATGCCTGCTTGCCGAATATCATGGTGGA
AAATGGCCGCTTTTCTGGATTCATCGACTGTGGCCGGCTGGGTGTGGCGGACCGCTATCAGGACATAGCG
TTGGCTACCCGTGATATTGCTGAAGAGCTTGGCGGCGAATGGGCTGACCGCTTCCTCGTGCTTTACGGTA
TCGCCGCTCCCGATTCGCAGCGCATCGCCTTCTATCGCCTTCTTGACGAGTTCTTCTGAGCGGGACTCTG
GGGTTCGAAATGACCGACCAAGCGACGCCCAACCTGCCATCACGAGATTTCGATTCCACCGCCGCCTTCT
ATGAAAGGTTGGGCTTCGGAATCGTTTTCCGGGACGCCGGCTGGATGATCCTCCAGCGCGGGGATCTCAT
GCTGGAGTTCTTCGCCCACCCTAGGGGGAGGCTAACTGAAACACGGAAGGAGACAATACCGGAAGGAACC
CGCGCTATGACGGCAATAAAAAGACAGAATAAAACGCACGGTGTTGGGTCGTTTGTTCATAAACGCGGGG
TTCGGTCCCAGGGCTGGCACTCTGTCGATACCCCACCGAGACCCCATTGGGGCCAATACGCCCGCGTTTC
TTCCTTTTCCCCACCCCACCCCCCAAGTTCGGGTGAAGGCCCAGGGCTCGCAGCCAACGTCGGGGCGGCA
GGCCCTGCCATAGCCTCAGGTTACTCATATATACTTTAGATTGATTTAAAACTTCATTTTTAATTTAAAA
GGATCTAGGTGAAGATCCTTTTTGATAATCTCATGACCAAAATCCCTTAACGTGAGTTTTCGTTCCACTG
AGCGTCAGACCCCGTAGAAAAGATCAAAGGATCTTCTTGAGATCCTTTTTTTCTGCGCGTAATCTGCTGC
TTGCAAACAAAAAAACCACCGCTACCAGCGGTGGTTTGTTTGCCGGATCAAGAGCTACCAACTCTTTTTC
CGAAGGTAACTGGCTTCAGCAGAGCGCAGATACCAAATACTGTTCTTCTAGTGTAGCCGTAGTTAGGCCA
CCACTTCAAGAACTCTGTAGCACCGCCTACATACCTCGCTCTGCTAATCCTGTTACCAGTGGCTGCTGCC
AGTGGCGATAAGTCGTGTCTTACCGGGTTGGACTCAAGACGATAGTTACCGGATAAGGCGCAGCGGTCGG
GCTGAACGGGGGGTTCGTGCACACAGCCCAGCTTGGAGCGAACGACCTACACCGAACTGAGATACCTACA
GCGTGAGCTATGAGAAAGCGCCACGCTTCCCGAAGGGAGAAAGGCGGACAGGTATCCGGTAAGCGGCAGG
GTCGGAACAGGAGAGCGCACGAGGGAGCTTCCAGGGGGAAACGCCTGGTATCTTTATAGTCCTGTCGGGT
TTCGCCACCTCTGACTTGAGCGTCGATTTTTGTGATGCTCGTCAGGGGGGCGGAGCCTATGGAAAAACGC
CAGCAACGCGGCCTTTTTACGGTTCCTGGCCTTTTGCTGGCCTTTTGCTCACATGTTCTTTCCTGCGTTA
TCCCCTGATTCTGTGGATAACCGTATTACCGCCATGCATTAGTT
