>Addgene plasmid #57773 | miniSOG-Mito-7 | addgene partial sequence | sequence record 122215 | CMV-F 5'-CGCAAATGGGCGGTAGGCGTG-3'
TCAGATCCGCTAGCATGTCCGTCCTGACGCCGCTGCTGCTGCGGGGCTTGACAGGCTCGGCCCGGCGGCT
CCCAGTGCCGCGCGCCAAGATCCATTCGTTGGGGGATCCACCGGTCGCCACCATGGAGAAAAGTTTCGTG
ATAACTGATCCACGGCTGCCAGACAATCCCATCATCTTCGCATCCGATGGCTTCCTGGAGCTGACCGAGT
ATTCCAGAGAGGAGATCCTGGGCCGCAATGGCCGCTTTCTGCAGGGACCAGAGACAGACCAGGCCACAGT
GCAGAAGATTCGCGATGCCATTAGAGATCAGCGCGAGATTACCGTGCAGCTGATAAACTACACAAAAAGC
GGGAAGAAATTCTGGAACCTCCTGCACCTCCAGCCCATGAGGGACCAGAAGGGTGAGCTCCAGTATTTCA
TCGGAGTGCAGCTGGATGGATAAGCGGCCGCGACTCTAGATCATAATCAGCCATACCACATTTGTAGAGG
TTTTACTTGCTTTAAAAAACCTCCCACACCTCCCCCTGAACCTGAAACATAAAATGAATGCAATTGTTGT
TGTTAACTTGTTTATTGCAGCTTATAATGGTTACAAATAAAGCAATAGCATCACAAATTTCACAAATAAA
GCATTTTTTTCACTGCATTCTAGTTGTGGTTTGTCCAAACTCATCAATGTATCTTAAGGCGTAAATTGTA
AGCGTTAATATTTTGTTAAAATTCGCGTTAAATTTTTGTTAAATCAGCTCATTTTTTAACCAATAGGCCG
AAATCGGCAAAATCCCTTATAAATCAAAAGAATAGACCGAGATAGGGT
[37 nt withheld, positions 819-855]
AAAGAACGTGGACT
